>Addgene plasmid #227332 | qTAG-C-mStayGold-Puro-H2BC11 | addgene full sequence | sequence record 452132 | Addgene NGS Result
TCGCGCGTTTCGGTGATGACGGTGAAAACCTCTGACACATGCAGCTCCCGGAGACGGTCACAGCTTGTCT
GTAAGCGGATGCCGGGAGCAGACAAGCCCGTCAGGGCGCGTCAGCGGGTGTTGGCGGGTGTCGGGGCTGG
CTTAACTATGCGGCATCAGAGCAGATTGTACTGAGAGTGCACCATATGCGGTGTGAAATACCGCACAGAT
GCGTAAGGAGAAAATACCGCATCAGGCGCCATTCGCCATTCAGGCTGCGCAACTGTTGGGAAGGGCGATC
GGTGCGGGCCTCTTCGCTATTACGCCAGCTGGCGAAAGGGGGATGTGCTGCAAGGCGATTAAGTTGGGTA
ACGCCAGGGTTTTCCCAGTCACGACGTTGTAAAACGACGGCCAGTGAATTCATCCTGATTGGGCAGACCT
GACCTCTGACGTTACCCTGAATAACTACCAATCAGACACAAGACTTCAACTCTTCACCTTATTTGCATAA
GCGATTCTATATAAAAGCGCCTTGTCATACCCTGCTCACGCTGTTTTTCCTTTTCGTTGGCGCTTTATAG
CTACACAGTGCT
[378 nt withheld, positions 573-950]
GGAGGAAGCGGAGGATCTGGCGGTACCGGAGGTGGCGGAAGCATGGTGTCTACAGGCGAGGAACTGTTTA
CCGGCGTGGTGCCCTTCAAGTTCCAGCTGAAGGGCACCATCAACGGCAAGAGCTTCACCGTGGAAGGCGA
GGGCGAGGGCAATAGCCACGAGGGCAGCCACAAAGGCAAGTATGTGTGCACCAGCGGCAAACTGCCAATG
TCTTGGGCCGCCCTGGGAACTAGCTTCGGCTATGGCATGAAATACTATACCAAGTACCCCAGCGGCCTGA
AAAACTGGTTCCACGAGGTGATGCCTGAGGGCTTCACCTACGACAGACACATCCAGTACAAGGGCGACGG
CAGCATCCACGCCAAGCACCAGCACTTCATGAAGAACGGCACCTACCACAACATCGTGGAGTTCACCGGC
CAGGACTTCAAGGAGAACAGCCCCGTGCTGACCGGCGACATGGACGTGAGCCTGCCCAACGAGGTGCAGC
ACATCCCCATTGATGACGGCGTGGAGTGCACAGTGACCCTGCAGTACCCTCTGCTGAGCGACGAAAGCAA
GTGCGTGGAAGCCTATCAGAACACCATCATCAAGCCCCTGCACAATCAGCCAGCCCCCGATGTGCCATTT
CACTGGATCAGAAAGCAGTACACCCAGAGCAAGGACGACACCGAGGAGAGAGACCACATCATCCAGAGCG
AGACCCTGGAGGCCCACCTGGGAGGTGGCGGTTCCGGCAAGCCCATCCCCAACCCCCTGCTGGGCCTGGA
CAGCACCGGAGGTGGCGGATCAACGCGTTACCGTTCGTATAGCATACATTATACGAAGTTATCTGGATCC
GGAGCTACTAACTTCAGCCTGCTGAAGCAGGCCGGAGACGTGGAGGAGAACCCTGGACCTTCTAGAATGA
CCGAGTACAAGCCCACGGTGCGCCTCGCCACCCGCGACGACGTCCCCAGGGCCGTACGCACCCTCGCCGC
CGCGTTCGCCGACTACCCCGCCACGCGCCACACCGTCGATCCGGACCGCCACATCGAGCGGGTCACCGAG
CTGCAAGAACTCTTCCTCACGCGCGTCGGGCTCGACATCGGCAAGGTGTGGGTCGCGGACGACGGCGCCG
CGGTGGCGGTCTGGACCACGCCGGAGAGCGTCGAAGCGGGGGCGGTGTTCGCCGAGATCGGCCCGCGCAT
GGCCGAGTTGAGCGGTTCCCGGCTGGCCGCGCAGCAACAGATGGAAGGCCTCCTGGCGCCGCACCGGCCC
AAGGAGCCCGCGTGGTTCCTGGCCACCGTCGGCGTCTCGCCCGACCACCAGGGCAAGGGTCTGGGCAGCG
CCGTCGTGCTCCCCGGAGTGGAGGCGGCCGAGCGCGCCGGGGTGCCCGCCTTCCTGGAGACCTCCGCGCC
CCGCAACCTCCCCTTCTACGAGCGGCTCGGCTTCACCGTCACCGCCGACGTCGAGGTGCCCGAAGGACCG
CGCACCTGGTGCATGACCCGCAAGCCCGGTGCCCCCGGGATAACTTCGTATAGCATACATTATACGAACG
GTAGCCTCGAGACCGGTAAGAGCAAGTGATAAACAGTGAGTTGGTTGCAAACTCTCAACCCTAACGGCTC
TTTTAAGAGCCACCCATGTTCTCAAAGAAAGAGCTGGTGCTTGTATTCCTCCTCTGCTGGCCACTGACAA
ACCCTTGTAACTTGCTACTGTGTTTTTTGGTCTGAAGTAGAGCAGTTATTTAACTAATCCTTAGTGACTT
TTTTTTTTTAGATCTGCCATTCTAATCTTAGAGTTAAGTAAGGAGATGGGAAATTTTCTATTATAAGTTC
GAAACCAATTAAAATACGTTAGAAACCCATCAAAATACTCGTCGGTCCCCCGTCGGTTAGTGATTTGGAA
CAGTGCCAAGTTGCAGCGGTTGTCAGTTTGAATTTGCCCGGGCAACGCCCGCCCTTCCTCTGCATCCTGA
TTGGTTGTTGTATCCAGGAAGTCCACGGTCGGCTTGGGTGCGCCAAAGGAATCCAAACCCCGCCTTTATT
TGGCCTTCCTTACAAACTCAGTAAACTGTCAGTTTCTCATTCTTTAGTATTTTATCGCTTTCGGGAAGGA
GATTTATTTCTAATTAGTAAGCTTGGCGTAATCATGGTCATAGCTGTTTCCTGTGTGAAATTGTTATCCG
CTCACAATTCCACACAACATACGAGCCGGAAGCATAAAGTGTAAAGCCTGGGGTGCCTAATGAGTGAGCT
AACTCACATTAATTGCGTTGCGCTCACTGCCCGCTTTCCAGTCGGGAAACCTGTCGTGCCAGCTGCATTA
ATGAATCGGCCAACGCGCGGGGAGAGGCGGTTTGCGTATTGGGCGCTCTTCCGCTTCCTCGCTCACTGAC
TCGCTGCGCTCGGTCGTTCGGCTGCGGCGAGCGGTATCAGCTCACTCAAAGGCGGTAATACGGTTATCCA
CAGAATCAGGGGATAACGCAGGAAAGAACATGTGAGCAAAAGGCCAGCAAAAGGCCAGGAACCGTAAAAA
GGCCGCGTTGCTGGCGTTTTTCCATAGGCTCCGCCCCCCTGACGAGCATCACAAAAATCGACGCTCAAGT
CAGAGGTGGCGAAACCCGACAGGACTATAAAGATACCAGGCGTTTCCCCCTGGAAGCTCCCTCGTGCGCT
CTCCTGTTCCGACCCTGCCGCTTACCGGATACCTGTCCGCCTTTCTCCCTTCGGGAAGCGTGGCGCTTTC
TCATAGCTCACGCTGTAGGTATCTCAGTTCGGTGTAGGTCGTTCGCTCCAAGCTGGGCTGTGTGCACGAA
CCCCCCGTTCAGCCCGACCGCTGCGCCTTATCCGGTAACTATCGTCTTGAGTCCAACCCGGTAAGACACG
ACTTATCGCCACTGGCAGCAGCCACTGGTAACAGGATTAGCAGAGCGAGGTATGTAGGCGGTGCTACAGA
GTTCTTGAAGTGGTGGCCTAACTACGGCTACACTAGAAGAACAGTATTTGGTATCTGCGCTCTGCTGAAG
CCAGTTACCTTCGGAAAAAGAGTTGGTAGCTCTTGATCCGGCAAACAAACCACCGCTGGTAGCGGTGGTT
TTTTTGTTTGCAAGCAGCAGATTACGCGCAGAAAAAAAGGATCTCAAGAAGATCCTTTGATCTTTTCTAC
GGGGTCTGACGCTCAGTGGAACGAAAACTCACGTTAAGGGATTTTGGTCATGAGATTATCAAAAAGGATC
TTCACCTAGATCCTTTTAAATTAAAAATGAAGTTTTAAATCAATCTAAAGTATATATGAGTAAACTTGGT
CTGACAGTTACCAATGCTTAATCAGTGAGGCACCTATCTCAGCGATCTGTCTATTTCGTTCATCCATAGT
TGCCTGACTCCCCGTCGTGTAGATAACTACGATACGGGAGGGCTTACCATCTGGCCCCAGTGCTGCAATG
ATACCGCGAGACCCACGCTCACCGGCTCCAGATTTATCAGCAATAAACCAGCCAGCCGGAAGGGCCGAGC
GCAGAAGTGGTCCTGCAACTTTATCCGCCTCCATCCAGTCTATTAATTGTTGCCGGGAAGCTAGAGTAAG
TAGTTCGCCAGTTAATAGTTTGCGCAACGTTGTTGCCATTGCTACAGGCATCGTGGTGTCACGCTCGTCG
TTTGGTATGGCTTCATTCAGCTCCGGTTCCCAACGATCAAGGCGAGTTACATGATCCCCCATGTTGTGCA
AAAAAGCGGTTAGCTCCTTCGGTCCTCCGATCGTTGTCAGAAGTAAGTTGGCCGCAGTGTTATCACTCAT
GGTTATGGCAGCACTGCATAATTCTCTTACTGTCATGCCATCCGTAAGATGCTTTTCTGTGACTGGTGAG
TACTCAACCAAGTCATTCTGAGAATAGTGTATGCGGCGACCGAGTTGCTCTTGCCCGGCGTCAATACGGG
ATAATACCGCGCCACATAGCAGAACTTTAAAAGTGCTCATCATTGGAAAACGTTCTTCGGGGCGAAAACT
CTCAAGGATCTTACCGCTGTTGAGATCCAGTTCGATGTAACCCACTCGTGCACCCAACTGATCTTCAGCA
TCTTTTACTTTCACCAGCGTTTCTGGGTGAGCAAAAACAGGAAGGCAAAATGCCGCAAAAAAGGGAATAA
GGGCGACACGGAAATGTTGAATACTCATACTCTTCCTTTTTCAATATTATTGAAGCATTTATCAGGGTTA
TTGTCTCATGAGCGGATACATATTTGAATGTATTTAGAAAAATAAACAAATAGGGGTTCCGCGCACATTT
CCCCGAAAAGTGCCACCTGACGTCTAAGAAACCATTATTATCATGACATTAACCTATAAAAATAGGCGTA
TCACGAGGCCCTTTCGTC
Features (pLannotate 1.2.2; 15 found; start..end, strand, type, name):
    137..236     +  misc_feature   bom (fragment): basis of mobility region from pBR322
    242..399     -  CDS            lacZα (fragment): LacZα fragment of β-galactosidase; lacZ fragment
    573..950     +  CDS            H2B (sequence withheld): human histone H2B; HIST1H2BJ
   1749..1782    +  protein_bind   lox71: Left element (LE) mutant of loxP (Araki et al., 2010). Cre-mediated recombination occurs in the 8-bp core sequence (GCATACAT). Cre recombinase
   1857..2453    +  CDS            PuroR (fragment): puromycin N-acetyltransferase; pac from Streptomyces; confers resistance to puromycin
   2460..2493    +  protein_bind   lox66: Right element (RE) mutant of loxP (Araki et al., 2010). Cre-mediated recombination occurs in the 8-bp core sequence (GCATACAT). Cre recombinase
   2550..2595    +  ncRNA          Histone3: Accession: RF00032 - Histone 3' UTR stem-loop
   3111..3127    -  protein_bind   lac operator: The lac repressor binds to the lac operator to inhibit transcription in E. coli. This inhibition can be relieved by adding lactose or isopropyl-β-D-thiogalactopyranoside (IPTG). lac repressor encoded by lacI
   3135..3165    -  promoter       lac promoter: promoter for the E. coli lac operon
   3180..3201    -  protein_bind   CAP binding site: CAP binding activates transcription in the presence of cAMP. E. coli catabolite activator protein
   3214..3306    -  CDS            lacI (fragment): lac repressor; lacI; The lac repressor binds to the lac operator to inhibit transcription in E. coli. This inhibition can be relieved by adding lactose or isopropyl-β-D-thiogalactopyranoside (IPTG).
   3489..4077    -  rep_origin     ori: high-copy-number ColE1/pMB1/pBR322/pUC origin of replication
   4248..5108    -  CDS            AmpR: β-lactamase; bla; confers resistance to ampicillin, carbenicillin, and related antibiotics
   5109..5213    -  promoter       AmpR promoter: bla
   5308..35      +  CDS            rop (fragment) (across the origin): Rop protein, which maintains plasmids at low copy number; rop
