[The description below was written by a language model from this plasmid's Addgene catalogue record and pLannotate feature annotations shown in this document.]
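Description:
qTAG-C-mStayGold-Puro-H2BC11 is a CRISPR donor template built on the pUC19 backbone, designed for endogenous C-terminal tagging of the human histone H2B gene H2BC11 (also known as HIST1H2BJ). It is propagated in E. coli as a high-copy plasmid through the ColE1/pUC origin and selected with ampicillin via the β-lactamase gene and its promoter. Remnants of the pUC19 cloning region (lacZα fragment, lac promoter and operator, CAP site) flank the insert, and short bom, rop and lacI fragments were also detected in the backbone.

The roughly 2.7 kb insert consists of H2BC11 homology arms surrounding a promoterless mStayGold-2A-Puro cassette. The annotated H2B coding sequence lies within the upstream arm, and the histone 3' UTR stem-loop annotated downstream of the cassette presumably belongs to the other arm. The mStayGold fluorescent protein is not called in the automated feature table; an unannotated gap between the H2B sequence and the lox71 site is the likely location, but the table does not confirm this. The puromycin N-acetyltransferase sequence is bracketed by lox71 and lox66 sites, mutant loxP elements that should allow Cre-mediated removal of the selection marker after integration. Because the cassette has no promoter of its own, both the fluorescent fusion and puromycin resistance depend on in-frame insertion at the H2BC11 locus, with the 2A peptide separating the resistance protein from the tagged histone.

The plasmid is meant to be co-transfected into human cells with a companion px330-PITCh sgRNA/Cas9 plasmid targeting H2BC11. Puromycin then enriches for edited cells, which express mStayGold-labelled H2B from the native locus for visualising nuclei.
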