Addgene plasmid #227332: qTAG-C-mStayGold-Puro-H2BC11
Purpose: Donor template for mStayGold-2A-Puro insertion into the C-terminus of the H2BC11 locus. For nuclei visualization. To be co-transfected with sgRNA plasmid px330-PITCh-H2BC11 (Addgene #207755)
Depositing lab: Laurence Pelletier. Publication: qTAG: an adaptable plasmid scaffold for CRISPR-based endogenous tagging. Philip R, Sharma A, Matellan L, Erpf AC, Hsu WH, Tkach JM, Wyatt HDM, Pelletier L. EMBO J. 2024 Dec 12. doi: 10.1038/s44318-024-00337-5. PubMed 39668248.
Backbone
  Vector backbone: pUC19
  Backbone manufacturer: Invitrogen
  Backbone size w/o insert (bp): 2686
  Vector type: Mammalian Expression, CRISPR ; Donor Template
  Selectable markers: Puromycin
Growth in bacteria
  Bacterial resistance: Ampicillin, 100 μg/mL
  Growth temperature: 37°C
  Growth strain: DH5alpha
  Copy number: High Copy
Gene/Insert
  Gene/Insert name: H2BC11 Homology Arms flanking a mStayGold-2A-Puro Cassette (alt name: H2BC11)
  Species: H. sapiens (human)
  Insert size (bp): 2667
  Entrez Gene: H2BC11 (a.k.a. H2B/r, H2BFR, H2BJ, HIST1H2BJ)
  Promoter: Promoterless
  Cloning method: Unknown
  Sequencing primers: 5′ CTGCAAGGCGATTAAGTTGGGTAAC; 3′ GGCTCGTATGTTGTGTGGAATTGT
Terms and licenses: Academic/Nonprofit Terms; Industry Terms: Not Available to Industry
Depositor comments: To be co-transfected with sgRNA plasmid px330-PITCh-H2BC11 (Addgene #207755): https://www.addgene.org/207755/
How to cite: qTAG-C-mStayGold-Puro-H2BC11 was a gift from Laurence Pelletier (Addgene plasmid # 227332 ; http://n2t.net/addgene:227332 ; RRID:Addgene_227332)
